Addgene plasmid #117439: CS46
Purpose: Expression of ARL16
Depositing lab: Richard Kahn. Depositing organization: Emory University.
Backbone
  Vector backbone: pET3c
  Vector type: Bacterial Expression
Growth in bacteria
  Bacterial resistance: Ampicillin, 100 μg/mL
  Growth temperature: 37°C
  Growth strain: DH5alpha
  Copy number: High Copy
Gene/Insert
  Gene/Insert name: ARL16
  Species: M. musculus (mouse)
  Insert size (bp): 591
  Entrez Gene: ARL16
  Cloning method: Unknown
Terms and licenses: Academic/Nonprofit Terms; Industry Terms: Not Available to Industry
How to cite: CS46 was a gift from Richard Kahn (Addgene plasmid # 117439 ; http://n2t.net/addgene:117439 ; RRID:Addgene_117439)
