[The description below was written by a language model from this plasmid's Addgene catalogue record and pLannotate feature annotations shown in this document.]
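Description:
CS46 is a bacterial expression plasmid built on the pET3c backbone for producing ARL16, an ARF-like small GTPase family member. The sequenced construct is about 4.6 kb. It replicates in E. coli through a ColE1/pMB1-type origin and is selected with ampicillin via the β-lactamase gene driven by its own bla promoter. The backbone retains pBR322-derived elements, including the bom mobility region, the rop gene and a fragment of the tetracycline resistance gene that spans the sequence origin. Only a fragment is annotated, so the tet gene is probably not functional. The catalogue lists the plasmid as high copy, although rop normally acts to restrain copy number in pBR322-type replicons.

The payload is a 591 bp ARL16 open reading frame placed downstream of the bacteriophage T7 promoter and the efficient ribosome binding site from T7 gene 10, the standard pET arrangement. Transcription therefore depends on T7 RNA polymerase, which must be supplied by an appropriate expression host, while a strain lacking the polymerase serves for routine propagation. No lac operator, T7 terminator or affinity tag is annotated in the feature table, so the protein appears to be expressed untagged, though the record does not say this explicitly. The catalogue gives the insert species as mouse. The automated annotation instead matched the coding region to a fragment of human ARL16 covering about 510 bp, which most likely reflects homology to the nearest database entry but cannot be settled from the record. The cloning method is not recorded. The stated purpose is simply expression of ARL16, consistent with recombinant protein production for biochemical studies.
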