Features (pLannotate 1.2.2; 10 found; start..end, strand, type, name):
     88..106     +  promoter       T7 promoter: promoter for bacteriophage T7 RNA polymerase
    138..160     +  RBS            RBS: efficient ribosome binding site from bacteriophage T7 gene 10 (Olins and Rangwala, 1989)
    168..677     +  CDS            ARL16 (fragment): ARL16_HUMAN - Experimental evidence at protein level: Swiss-Prot protein existence level 1. From Homo sapiens (Human).
    799..903     +  promoter       AmpR promoter: bla
    904..1764    +  CDS            AmpR: β-lactamase; bla; confers resistance to ampicillin, carbenicillin, and related antibiotics
   1935..2523    +  rep_origin     ori: high-copy-number ColE1/pMB1/pBR322/pUC origin of replication
   2709..2848    -  misc_feature   bom: basis of mobility region from pBR322
   2950..3141    -  CDS            rop: Rop protein, which maintains plasmids at low copy number; rop
   3158..3538    +  CDS            YPB1_ECOLX: Protein predicted: Swiss-Prot protein existence level 4. From Escherichia coli.
   3780..66      -  CDS            TcR (fragment) (across the origin): tetracycline efflux protein; tet; confers resistance to tetracycline
>Addgene plasmid #117439 | CS46 | addgene full sequence | sequence record 226442 | Addgene NGS Result
TAGGCGCCAGCAACCGCACCTGTGGCGCCGGTGATGCCGGCCACGATGCGTCCGGCGTAGAGGATCGAGA
TCTCGATCCCGCGAAATTAATACGACTCACTATAGGGAGACCACAACGGTTTCCCTCTAGAAATAATTTT
GTTTAACTTTAAGAAGGAGATATACATATGTGTCTCCTGCTTGGAGCTGCTGGGGTCGGGAAGACCCTGC
TGGTGAAACGCCTTCAGAAGCTGAGCTCCGGAGATGGCAAAGGCGACCTGGGAGAGCCCCCACCGACGCG
GCCCACGGTGGGCACCAACCTTACAGACATTGTGGCCCACAGGAAGATCACCATCCGAGAGCTCGGGGGA
TGCATGAGCCCCATCTGGTCCAGTTACTATGGAAACTGCCATTCGCTCTTGTTCATGATGGATGCTTCTA
ACCCCACCCAGCTCTCTGCATCCTGCATGCAGCTCCTGGGTCTCCTTTCTGCAGAAGAACTTGAAAAAGC
CTCCGTCCTCATACTCTTCAATAAAATTGACCTACCCTGTTACATGACCATGGAGGAAATGAAGTCATTG
ATGAGGCTTCCAGACATCATTGCTTGTGCCAAGCAAAACATCACCGCAGTAGAAATAAGTGCCAGGAATG
GCACTGGCTTGGCAACAGTATTGCTCTGGCTCCAGAATCAACACAGGCACAGCAGTTGATAAGAATTCTT
GAAGACGAAAGGGCCTCGTGATACGCCTATTTTTATAGGTTAATGTCATGATAATAATGGTTTCTTAGAC
GTCAGGTGGCACTTTTCGGGGAAATGTGCGCGGAACCCCTATTTGTTTATTTTTCTAAATACATTCAAAT
ATGTATCCGCTCATGAGACAATAACCCTGATAAATGCTTCAATAATATTGAAAAAGGAAGAGTATGAGTA
TTCAACATTTCCGTGTCGCCCTTATTCCCTTTTTTGCGGCATTTTGCCTTCCTGTTTTTGCTCACCCAGA
AACGCTGGTGAAAGTAAAAGATGCTGAAGATCAGTTGGGTGCACGAGTGGGTTACATCGAACTGGATCTC
AACAGCGGTAAGATCCTTGAGAGTTTTCGCCCCGAAGAACGTTTTCCAATGATGAGCACTTTTAAAGTTC
TGCTATGTGGCGCGGTATTATCCCGTGTTGACGCCGGGCAAGAGCAACTCGGTCGCCGCATACACTATTC
TCAGAATGACTTGGTTGAGTACTCACCAGTCACAGAAAAGCATCTTACGGATGGCATGACAGTAAGAGAA
TTATGCAGTGCTGCCATAACCATGAGTGATAACACTGCGGCCAACTTACTTCTGACAACGATCGGAGGAC
CGAAGGAGCTAACCGCTTTTTTGCACAACATGGGGGATCATGTAACTCGCCTTGATCGTTGGGAACCGGA
GCTGAATGAAGCCATACCAAACGACGAGCGTGACACCACGATGCCTGCAGCAATGGCAACAACGTTGCGC
AAACTATTAACTGGCGAACTACTTACTCTAGCTTCCCGGCAACAATTAATAGACTGGATGGAGGCGGATA
AAGTTGCAGGACCACTTCTGCGCTCGGCCCTTCCGGCTGGCTGGTTTATTGCTGATAAATCTGGAGCCGG
TGAGCGTGGGTCTCGCGGTATCATTGCAGCACTGGGGCCAGATGGTAAGCCCTCCCGTATCGTAGTTATC
TACACGACGGGGAGTCAGGCAACTATGGATGAACGAAATAGACAGATCGCTGAGATAGGTGCCTCACTGA
TTAAGCATTGGTAACTGTCAGACCAAGTTTACTCATATATACTTTAGATTGATTTAAAACTTCATTTTTA
ATTTAAAAGGATCTAGGTGAAGATCCTTTTTGATAATCTCATGACCAAAATCCCTTAACGTGAGTTTTCG
TTCCACTGAGCGTCAGACCCCGTAGAAAAGATCAAAGGATCTTCTTGAGATCCTTTTTTTCTGCGCGTAA
TCTGCTGCTTGCAAACAAAAAAACCACCGCTACCAGCGGTGGTTTGTTTGCCGGATCAAGAGCTACCAAC
TCTTTTTCCGAAGGTAACTGGCTTCAGCAGAGCGCAGATACCAAATACTGTCCTTCTAGTGTAGCCGTAG
TTAGGCCACCACTTCAAGAACTCTGTAGCACCGCCTACATACCTCGCTCTGCTAATCCTGTTACCAGTGG
CTGCTGCCAGTGGCGATAAGTCGTGTCTTACCGGGTTGGACTCAAGACGATAGTTACCGGATAAGGCGCA
GCGGTCGGGCTGAACGGGGGGTTCGTGCACACAGCCCAGCTTGGAGCGAACGACCTACACCGAACTGAGA
TACCTACAGCGTGAGCTATGAGAAAGCGCCACGCTTCCCGAAGGGAGAAAGGCGGACAGGTATCCGGTAA
GCGGCAGGGTCGGAACAGGAGAGCGCACGAGGGAGCTTCCAGGGGGAAACGCCTGGTATCTTTATAGTCC
TGTCGGGTTTCGCCACCTCTGACTTGAGCGTCGATTTTTGTGATGCTCGTCAGGGGGGCGGAGCCTATGG
AAAAACGCCAGCAACGCGGCCTTTTTACGGTTCCTGGCCTTTTGCTGGCCTTTTGCTCACATGTTCTTTC
CTGCGTTATCCCCTGATTCTGTGGATAACCGTATTACCGCCTTTGAGTGAGCTGATACCGCTCGCCGCAG
CCGAACGACCGAGCGCAGCGAGTCAGTGAGCGAGGAAGCGGAAGAGCGCCTGATGCGGTATTTTCTCCTT
ACGCATCTGTGCGGTATTTCACACCGCAATGGTGCACTCTCAGTACAATCTGCTCTGATGCCGCATAGTT
AAGCCAGTATACACTCCGCTATCGCTACGTGACTGGGTCATGGCTGCGCCCCGACACCCGCCAACACCCG
CTGACGCGCCCTGACGGGCTTGTCTGCTCCCGGCATCCGCTTACAGACAAGCTGTGACCGTCTCCGGGAG
CTGCATGTGTCAGAGGTTTTCACCGTCATCACCGAAACGCGCGAGGCAGCTGCGGTAAAGCTCATCAGCG
TGGTCGTGAAGCGATTCACAGATGTCTGCCTGTTCATCCGCGTCCAGCTCGTTGAGTTTCTCCAGAAGCG
TTAATGTCTGGCTTCTGATAAAGCGGGCCATGTTAAGGGCGGTTTTTTCCTGTTTGGTCACTGATGCCTC
CGTGTAAGGGGGATTTCTGTTCATGGGGGTAATGATACCGATGAAACGAGAGAGGATGCTCACGATACGG
GTTACTGATGATGAACATGCCCGGTTACTGGAACGTTGTGAGGGTAAACAACTGGCGGTATGGATGCGGC
GGGACCAGAGAAAAATCACTCAGGGTCAATGCCAGCGCTTCGTTAATACAGATGTAGGTGTTCCACAGGG
TAGCCAGCAGCATCCTGCGATGCAGATCCGGAACATAATGGTGCAGGGCGCTGACTTCCGCGTTTCCAGA
CTTTACGAAACACGGAAACCGAAGACCATTCATGTTGTTGCTCAGGTCGCAGACGTTTTGCAGCAGCAGT
CGCTTCACGTTCGCTCGCGTATCGGTGATTCATTCTGCTAACCAGTAAGGCAACCCCGCCAGCCTAGCCG
GGTCCTCAACGACAGGAGCACGATCATGCGCACCCGTGGCCAGGACCCAACGCTGCCCGAGATGCGCCGC
GTGCGGCTGCTGGAGATGGCGGACGCGATGGATATGTTCTGCCAAGGGTTGGTTTGCGCATTCACAGTTC
TCCGCAAGAATTGATTGGCTCCAATTCTTGGAGTGGTGAATCCGTTAGCGAGGTGCCGCCGGCTTCCATT
CAGGTCGAGGTGGCCCGGCTCCATGCACCGCGACGCAACGCGGGGAGGCAGACAAGGTATAGGGCGGCGC
CTACAATCCATGCCAACCCGTTCCATGTGCTCGCCGAGGCGGCATAAATCGCCGTGACGATCAGCGGTCC
AATGATCGAAGTTAGGCTGGTAAGAGCCGCGAGCGATCCTTGAAGCTGTCCCTGATGGTCGTCATCTACC
TGCCTGGACAGCATGGCCTGCAACGCGGGCATCCCGATGCCGCCGGAAGCGAGAAGAATCATAATGGGGA
AGGCCATCCAGCCTCGCGTCGCGAACGCCAGCAAGACGTAGCCCAGCGCGTCGGCCGCCATGCCGGCGAT
AATGGCCTGCTTCTCGCCGAAACGTTTGGTGGCGGGACCAGTGACGAAGGCTTGAGCGAGGGCGTGCAAG
ATTCCGAATACCGCAAGCGACAGGCCGATCATCGTCGCGCTCCAGCGAAAGCGGTCCTCGCCGAAAATGA
CCCAGAGCGCTGCCGGCACCTGTCCTACGAGTTGCATGATAAAGAAGACAGTCATAAGTGCGGCGACGAT
AGTCATGCCCCGCGCCCACCGGAAGGAGCTGACTGGGTTGAAGGCTCTCAAGGGCATCGGTCGACGCTCT
CCCTTATGCGACTCCTGCATTAGGAAGCAGCCCAGTAGTAGGTTGAGGCCGTTGAGCACCGCCGCCGCAA
GGAATGGTGCATGCAAGGAGATGGCGCCCAACAGTCCCCCGGCCACGGGGCCTGCCACCATACCCACGCC
GAAACAAGCGCTCATGAGCCCGAAGTGGCGAGCCCGATCTTCCCCATCGGTGATGTCGGCGATA
